Addgene plasmid #236232: pAAV hSyn INTRON mScarlet-CAAX2 WPRE
Purpose: AAV expression of a fluorescent marker, mScarletI, fused to the plasma membrane targeting sequence CAAX2
Depositing lab: Jennifer Lippincott-Schwartz. Depositing organization: HHMI, Janelia Research Campus. Publication: Periodic ER-plasma membrane junctions support long-range Ca(2+) signal integration in dendrites. Benedetti L, Fan R, Weigel AV, Moore AS, Houlihan PR, Kittisopikul M, Park G, Petruncio A, Hubbard PM, Pang S, Xu CS, Hess HF, Saalfeld S, Rangaraju V, Clapham DE, De Camilli P, Ryan TA, Lippincott-Schwartz J. Cell. 2025 Jan 23;188(2):484-500.e22. doi: 10.1016/j.cell.2024.11.029. Epub 2024 Dec 20. PubMed 39708809.
Backbone
  Vector backbone: pAAV Syn intron Psam4GlyR m3m4 HA
  Backbone manufacturer: Scott Sternson (Addgene plasmid # 196041)
  Vector type: AAV
Growth in bacteria
  Bacterial resistance: Ampicillin, 100 μg/mL
  Growth temperature: 37°C
  Growth strain: NEB Stable
  Copy number: High Copy
Gene/Insert
  Gene/Insert name: mScarletI fused to the plasma membrane targeting sequence CAAX2
  Species: Synthetic
  Insert size (bp): 759
  Promoter: human Synapsin 1
  Tag / fusion protein: mScarletI (N terminal on insert)
  Cloning method: Restriction Enzyme; 5′ cloning site BamHI (unknown if destroyed); 3′ cloning site HindIII (unknown if destroyed)
Terms and licenses: Academic/Nonprofit Terms; Industry Terms: Not Available to Industry
How to cite: pAAV hSyn INTRON mScarlet-CAAX2 WPRE was a gift from Jennifer Lippincott-Schwartz (Addgene plasmid # 236232 ; http://n2t.net/addgene:236232 ; RRID:Addgene_236232)
