[The description below was written by a language model from this plasmid's Addgene catalogue record and pLannotate feature annotations shown in this document.]
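Description:
pAAV hSyn INTRON mScarlet-CAAX2 WPRE is an adeno-associated virus transfer plasmid (5,169 nt in the sequenced record) built to express a plasma membrane-targeted red fluorescent marker in neurons. It derives from a pAAV Syn intron backbone, with the insert placed between BamHI and HindIII sites. In bacteria it replicates from a high-copy ColE1/pUC-type origin and is selected with ampicillin through the β-lactamase gene. An f1 phage origin is also present, and short lacZα and lacI fragments appear to be backbone remnants with no functional role.

The expression cassette lies between two AAV2 inverted terminal repeats, the cis elements needed for replication and packaging of the intervening DNA into AAV particles. One of the two is annotated only as a fragment. The human synapsin I promoter drives neuron-specific transcription and is followed by a chimeric β-globin/immunoglobulin intron, which generally improves mRNA processing and expression. The 759 bp synthetic insert encodes mScarlet-I, a rapidly maturing monomeric red fluorescent protein, at the N terminus of a fusion to the CAAX2 plasma membrane targeting sequence. The feature table does not annotate the CAAX2 motif separately, but the space between the mScarlet-I coding region and the next element is consistent with a short C-terminal extension. CAAX motifs direct lipid modification that anchors the protein to the inner leaflet of the membrane. A WPRE downstream enhances transcript stability and expression, and an SV40 polyadenylation signal terminates the message.

The construct is intended for AAV-mediated labelling of the neuronal plasma membrane for fluorescence imaging. The associated study examined ER-plasma membrane junctions and calcium signalling in dendrites.
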