Features (pLannotate 1.2.2; 15 found; start..end, strand, type, name):
    237..825     -  rep_origin     ori: high-copy-number ColE1/pMB1/pBR322/pUC origin of replication
    996..1856    -  CDS            AmpR: β-lactamase; bla; confers resistance to ampicillin, carbenicillin, and related antibiotics
   1857..1961    -  promoter       AmpR promoter: bla
   2014..2442    -  rep_origin     f1 ori (sequence partly withheld): f1 bacteriophage origin of replication; arrow indicates direction of (+) strand synthesis
   2447..2516    -  CDS            lacZα (fragment): LacZα fragment of β-galactosidase; lacZ fragment
   2511..2643    -  repeat_region  AAV2 ITR (fragment): inverted terminal repeat of adeno-associated virus serotype 2 inverted
   2725..3172    +  promoter       hSyn promoter: human synapsin I promoter; confers neuron-specific expression (Kügler et al., 2003)
   3194..3326    +  intron         chimeric intron: chimera between introns from human β-globin and immunoglobulin heavy chain genes
   3346..4041    +  CDS            mScarlet-I: mScarlet-I is a basic (constitutively fluorescent) red fluorescent protein published in 2016, derived from synthetic construct. It is reported to be a rapidly-maturing monomer with moderate acid sensitivity.
   4120..4708    +  misc_feature   WPRE: woodchuck hepatitis virus posttranscriptional regulatory element
   4709..4728    +  misc_feature   MCS (fragment): pBluescript multiple cloning site
   4757..4878    -  polyA_signal   SV40 poly(A) signal: SV40 polyadenylation signal
   4901..4969    -  CDS            large T antigen (fragment): large T antigen from SV40 (simian virus 40)
   5040..4       +  repeat_region  AAV2 ITR (across the origin): inverted terminal repeat of adeno-associated virus serotype 2 inverted
   5167..54      -  CDS            lacI (fragment) (across the origin): lac repressor; lacI; The lac repressor binds to the lac operator to inhibit transcription in E. coli. This inhibition can be relieved by adding lactose or isopropyl-β-D-thiogalactopyranoside (IPTG).
>Addgene plasmid #236232 | pAAV hSyn INTRON mScarlet-CAAX2 WPRE | addgene full sequence | sequence record 471081 | Addgene NGS Result
CTGCATTAATGAATCGGCCAACGCGCGGGGAGAGGCGGTTTGCGTATTGGGCGCTCTTCCGCTTCCTCGC
TCACTGACTCGCTGCGCTCGGTCGTTCGGCTGCGGCGAGCGGTATCAGCTCACTCAAAGGCGGTAATACG
GTTATCCACAGAATCAGGGGATAACGCAGGAAAGAACATGTGAGCAAAAGGCCAGCAAAAGGCCAGGAAC
CGTAAAAAGGCCGCGTTGCTGGCGTTTTTCCATAGGCTCCGCCCCCCTGACGAGCATCACAAAAATCGAC
GCTCAAGTCAGAGGTGGCGAAACCCGACAGGACTATAAAGATACCAGGCGTTTCCCCCTGGAAGCTCCCT
CGTGCGCTCTCCTGTTCCGACCCTGCCGCTTACCGGATACCTGTCCGCCTTTCTCCCTTCGGGAAGCGTG
GCGCTTTCTCATAGCTCACGCTGTAGGTATCTCAGTTCGGTGTAGGTCGTTCGCTCCAAGCTGGGCTGTG
TGCACGAACCCCCCGTTCAGCCCGACCGCTGCGCCTTATCCGGTAACTATCGTCTTGAGTCCAACCCGGT
AAGACACGACTTATCGCCACTGGCAGCAGCCACTGGTAACAGGATTAGCAGAGCGAGGTATGTAGGCGGT
GCTACAGAGTTCTTGAAGTGGTGGCCTAACTACGGCTACACTAGAAGAACAGTATTTGGTATCTGCGCTC
TGCTGAAGCCAGTTACCTTCGGAAAAAGAGTTGGTAGCTCTTGATCCGGCAAACAAACCACCGCTGGTAG
CGGTGGTTTTTTTGTTTGCAAGCAGCAGATTACGCGCAGAAAAAAAGGATCTCAAGAAGATCCTTTGATC
TTTTCTACGGGGTCTGACGCTCAGTGGAACGAAAACTCACGTTAAGGGATTTTGGTCATGAGATTATCAA
AAAGGATCTTCACCTAGATCCTTTTAAATTAAAAATGAAGTTTTAAATCAATCTAAAGTATATATGAGTA
AACTTGGTCTGACAGTTACCAATGCTTAATCAGTGAGGCACCTATCTCAGCGATCTGTCTATTTCGTTCA
TCCATAGTTGCCTGACTCCCCGTCGTGTAGATAACTACGATACGGGAGGGCTTACCATCTGGCCCCAGTG
CTGCAATGATACCGCGAGACCCACGCTCACCGGCTCCAGATTTATCAGCAATAAACCAGCCAGCCGGAAG
GGCCGAGCGCAGAAGTGGTCCTGCAACTTTATCCGCCTCCATCCAGTCTATTAATTGTTGCCGGGAAGCT
AGAGTAAGTAGTTCGCCAGTTAATAGTTTGCGCAACGTTGTTGCCATTGCTACAGGCATCGTGGTGTCAC
GCTCGTCGTTTGGTATGGCTTCATTCAGCTCCGGTTCCCAACGATCAAGGCGAGTTACATGATCCCCCAT
GTTGTGCAAAAAAGCGGTTAGCTCCTTCGGTCCTCCGATCGTTGTCAGAAGTAAGTTGGCCGCAGTGTTA
TCACTCATGGTTATGGCAGCACTGCATAATTCTCTTACTGTCATGCCATCCGTAAGATGCTTTTCTGTGA
CTGGTGAGTACTCAACCAAGTCATTCTGAGAATAGTGTATGCGGCGACCGAGTTGCTCTTGCCCGGCGTC
AATACGGGATAATACCGCGCCACATAGCAGAACTTTAAAAGTGCTCATCATTGGAAAACGTTCTTCGGGG
CGAAAACTCTCAAGGATCTTACCGCTGTTGAGATCCAGTTCGATGTAACCCACTCGTGCACCCAACTGAT
CTTCAGCATCTTTTACTTTCACCAGCGTTTCTGGGTGAGCAAAAACAGGAAGGCAAAATGCCGCAAAAAA
GGGAATAAGGGCGACACGGAAATGTTGAATACTCATACTCTTCCTTTTTCAATATTATTGAAGCATTTAT
CAGGGTTATTGTCTCATGAGCGGATACATATTTGAATGTATTTAGAAAAATAAACAAATAGGGGTTCCGC
GCACATTTCCCCGAAAAGTGCCACCTAAATTGTAAGCGTTAATATTTTGTTAAAATTCGCGTTAAATTTT
TGTTAAATCAGCTCATTTTTTAACCAATAGGCCGAAATCGGCAAAATCCCTTATAAATCAAAAGAATAGA
CCGAGATAGGGT
[37 nt withheld, positions 2113-2149]
AAAGAACGTGGACTCCAACGTCAAAGG
[49 nt withheld, positions 2177-2225]
T
[91 nt withheld, positions 2227-2317]
G
[124 nt withheld, positions 2319-2442]
CCCATTCGCCATTCAGGCTGCGCAACTGTTGGGAAGGGCGATCGGTGCGGGCCTCTTCGCTATTACGCCA
GCTGCGCGCTCGCTCGCTCACTGAGGCCGCCCGGGCAAAGCCCGGGCGTCGGGCGACCTTTGGTCGCCCG
GCCTCAGTGAGCGAGCGAGCGCGCAGAGAGGGAGTGGCCAACTCCATCACTAGGGGTTCCTTGTAGTTAA
TGATTAACCCGCCATGCTACTTATCTACGTAGCCATGCTCTAGGAAGATCTCTGCAGAGGGCCCTGCGTA
TGAGTGCAAGTGGGTTTTAGGACCAGGATGAGGCGGGGTGGGGGTGCCTACCTGACGACCGACCCCGACC
CACTGGACAAGCACCCAACCCCCATTCCCCAAATTGCGCATCCCCTATCAGAGAGGGGGAGGGGAAACAG
GATGCGGCGAGGCGCGTGCGCACTGCCAGCTTCAGCACCGCGGACAGTGCCTTCGCCCCCGCCTGGCGGC
GCGCGCCACCGCCGCCTCAGCACTGAAGGCGCGCTGACGTCACTCGCCGGTCCCCCGCAAACTCCCCTTC
CCGGCCACCTTGGTCGCGTCCGCGCCGCCGCCGGCCCAGCCGGACCGCACCACGCGAGGCGCGAGATAGG
GGGGCACGGGCGCGACCATCTGCGCTGCGGCGCCGGCGACTCAGCGCTGCCTCAGTCTGCGGTGGGCAGC
GGAGGAGTCGTGTCGTGCCTGAGAGCGCAGTCGAATTCAAGCTGCTAGCAGGTAAGTATCAAGGTTACAA
GACAGGTTTAAGGAGACCAATAGAAACTGGGCTTGTCGAGACAGAGAAGACTCTTGCGTTTCTGATAGGC
ACCTATTGGTCTTACTGACATCCACTTTGCCTTTCTCTCCACAGGTGATAAGGATCCGCCACCATGGTGA
GCAAGGGCGAGGCAGTGATCAAGGAGTTCATGCGGTTCAAGGTGCACATGGAGGGCTCCATGAACGGCCA
CGAGTTCGAGATCGAGGGCGAGGGCGAGGGCCGCCCCTACGAGGGCACCCAGACCGCCAAGCTGAAGGTG
ACCAAGGGTGGCCCCCTGCCCTTCTCCTGGGACATCCTGTCCCCTCAGTTCATGTACGGCTCCAGGGCCT
TCATCAAGCACCCCGCCGACATCCCCGACTACTATAAGCAGTCCTTCCCCGAGGGCTTCAAGTGGGAGCG
CGTGATGAACTTCGAGGACGGCGGCGCCGTGACCGTGACCCAGGACACCTCCCTGGAGGACGGCACCCTG
ATCTACAAGGTGAAGCTCCGCGGCACCAACTTCCCTCCTGACGGCCCCGTAATGCAGAAGAAGACAATGG
GCTGGGAAGCGTCCACCGAGCGGTTGTACCCCGAGGACGGCGTGCTGAAGGGCGACATTAAGATGGCCCT
GCGCCTGAAGGACGGCGGCCGCTACCTGGCGGACTTCAAGACCACCTACAAGGCCAAGAAGCCCGTGCAG
ATGCCCGGCGCCTACAACGTCGACCGCAAGTTGGACATCACCTCCCACAACGAGGACTACACCGTGGTGG
AACAGTACGAACGCTCCGAGGGCCGCCACTCCACCGGCGGCATGGACGAGCTGTACAAGGGCGGCTCCGG
AGGCAGCAAGAAAAAGAAGAAGAAGTCCAAGACAAAATGCGTGATTATGTAGTAAAAGCTTATCGATAAT
CAACCTCTGGATTACAAAATTTGTGAAAGATTGACTGGTATTCTTAACTATGTTGCTCCTTTTACGCTAT
GTGGATACGCTGCTTTAATGCCTTTGTATCATGCTATTGCTTCCCGTATGGCTTTCATTTTCTCCTCCTT
GTATAAATCCTGGTTGCTGTCTCTTTATGAGGAGTTGTGGCCCGTTGTCAGGCAACGTGGCGTGGTGTGC
ACTGTGTTTGCTGACGCAACCCCCACTGGTTGGGGCATTGCCACCACCTGTCAGCTCCTTTCCGGGACTT
TCGCTTTCCCCCTCCCTATTGCCACGGCGGAACTCATCGCCGCCTGCCTTGCCCGCTGCTGGACAGGGGC
TCGGCTGTTGGGCACTGACAATTCCGTGGTGTTGTCGGGGAAATCATCGTCCTTTCCTTGGCTGCTCGCC
TGTGTTGCCACCTGGATTCTGCGCGGGACGTCCTTCTGCTACGTCCCTTCGGCCCTCAATCCAGCGGACC
TTCCTTCCCGCGGCCTGCTGCCGGCTCTGCGGCCTCTTCCGCGTCTTCGCCTTCGCCCTCAGACGAGTCG
GATCTCCCTTTGGGCCGCCTCCCCGCATCGATACCGTCGACCTCGACCCGGGCGGCCGCTTCGAGCAGAC
ATGATAAGATACATTGATGAGTTTGGACAAACCACAACTAGAATGCAGTGAAAAAAATGCTTTATTTGTG
AAATTTGTGATGCTATTGCTTTATTTGTAACCATTATAAGCTGCAATAAACAAGTTAACAACAACAATTG
CATTCATTTTATGTTTCAGGTTCAGGGGGAGATGTGGGAGGTTTTTTAAAGCAAGTAAAACCTCTACAAA
TGTGGTAAAATCGATAAGGATCTTCCTAGAGCATGGCTACGTAGATAAGTAGCATGGCGGGTTAATCATT
AACTACAAGGAACCCCTAGTGATGGAGTTGGCCACTCCCTCTCTGCGCGCTCGCTCGCTCACTGAGGCCG
GGCGACCAAAGGTCGCCCGACGCCCGGGCTTTGCCCGGGCGGCCTCAGTGAGCGAGCGAGCGCGCAG
